>Addgene plasmid #179291 | pMBP-HsSyx-375-792 | addgene full sequence | sequence record 354915 | Addgene NGS Result
TTCTTGAAGACGAAAGGGCCTCGTGATACGCCTATTTTTATAGGTTAATGTCATGATAATAATGGTTTCT
TAGACGTCAGGTGGCACTTTTCGGGGAAATGTGCGCGGAACCCCTATTTGTTTATTTTTCTAAATACATT
CAAATATGTATCCGCTCATGAGACAATAACCCTGATAAATGCTTCAATAACATTGAAAAAGGAAGAGTAT
GAGTATTCAACATTTCCGTGTCGCCCTTATTCCCTTTTTTGCGGCATTTTGCCTTCCTGTTTTTGCTCAC
CCAGAAACGCTGGTGAAAGTAAAAGATGCTGAAGATCAGTTGGGTGCACGAGTGGGTTACATCGAACTGG
ATCTCAACAGCGGTAAGATCCTTGAGAGTTTTCGCCCCGAAGAACGTTTTCCAATGATGAGCACTTTTAA
AGTTCTGCTATGTGGCGCGGTATTATCCCGTGTTGACGCCGGGCAAGAGCAACTCGGTCGCCGCATACAC
TATTCTCAGAATGACTTGGTTGAGTACTCACCAGTCACAGAAAAGCATCTTACGGATGGCATGACAGTAA
GAGAATTATGCAGTGCTGCCATAACCATGAGTGATAACACTGCGGCCAACTTACTTCTGACAACGATCGG
AGGACCGAAGGAGCTAACCGCTTTTTTGCACAACATGGGGGATCATGTAACTCGCCTTGATCGTTGGGAA
CCGGAGCTGAATGAAGCCATACCAAACGACGAGCGTGACACCACGATGCCTGCAGCAATGGCAACAACGT
TGCGCAAACTATTAACTGGCGAACTACTTACTCTAGCTTCCCGGCAACAATTAATAGACTGGATGGAGGC
GGATAAAGTTGCAGGACCACTTCTGCGCTCGGCCCTTCCGGCTGGCTGGTTTATTGCTGATAAATCTGGA
GCCGGTGAGCGTGGGTCTCGCGGTATCATTGCAGCACTGGGGCCAGATGGTAAGCCCTCCCGTATCGTAG
TTATCTACACGACGGGGAGTCAGGCAACTATGGATGAACGAAATAGACAGATCGCTGAGATAGGTGCCTC
ACTGATTAAGCATTGGTAACTGTCAGACCAAGTTTACTCATATATACTTTAGATTGATTTAAAACTTCAT
TTTTAATTTAAAAGGATCTAGGTGAAGATCCTTTTTGATAATCTCATGACCAAAATCCCTTAACGTGAGT
TTTCGTTCCACTGAGCGTCAGACCCCGTAGAAAAGATCAAAGGATCTTCTTGAGATCCTTTTTTTCTGCG
CGTAATCTGCTGCTTGCAAACAAAAAAACCACCGCTACCAGCGGTGGTTTGTTTGCCGGATCAAGAGCTA
CCAACTCTTTTTCCGAAGGTAACTGGCTTCAGCAGAGCGCAGATACCAAATACTGTCCTTCTAGTGTAGC
CGTAGTTAGGCCACCACTTCAAGAACTCTGTAGCACCGCCTACATACCTCGCTCTGCTAATCCTGTTACC
AGTGGCTGCTGCCAGTGGCGATAAGTCGTGTCTTACCGGGTTGGACTCAAGACGATAGTTACCGGATAAG
GCGCAGCGGTCGGGCTGAACGGGGGGTTCGTGCACACAGCCCAGCTTGGAGCGAACGACCTACACCGAAC
TGAGATACCTACAGCGTGAGCTATGAGAAAGCGCCACGCTTCCCGAAGGGAGAAAGGCGGACAGGTATCC
GGTAAGCGGCAGGGTCGGAACAGGAGAGCGCACGAGGGAGCTTCCAGGGGGAAACGCCTGGTATCTTTAT
AGTCCTGTCGGGTTTCGCCACCTCTGACTTGAGCGTCGATTTTTGTGATGCTCGTCAGGGGGGCGGAGCC
TATGGAAAAACGCCAGCAACGCGGCCTTTTTACGGTTCCTGGCCTTTTGCTGGCCTTTTGCTCACATGTT
CTTTCCTGCGTTATCCCCTGATTCTGTGGATAACCGTATTACCGCCTTTGAGTGAGCTGATACCGCTCGC
CGCAGCCGAACGACCGAGCGCAGCGAGTCAGTGAGCGAGGAAGCGGAAGAGCGCCTGATGCGGTATTTTC
TCCTTACGCATCTGTGCGGTATTTCACACCGCAATGGTGCACTCTCAGTACAATCTGCTCTGATGCCGCA
TAGTTAAGCCAGTATACACTCCGCTATCGCTACGTGACTGGGTCATGGCTGCGCCCCGACACCCGCCAAC
ACCCGCTGACGCGCCCTGACGGGCTTGTCTGCTCCCGGCATCCGCTTACAGACAAGCTGTGACCGTCTCC
GGGAGCTGCATGTGTCAGAGGTTTTCACCGTCATCACCGAAACGCGCGAGGCAGCTGCGGTAAAGCTCAT
CAGCGTGGTCGTGAAGCGATTCACAGATGTCTGCCTGTTCATCCGCGTCCAGCTCGTTGAGTTTCTCCAG
AAGCGTTAATGTCTGGCTTCTGATAAAGCGGGCCATGTTAAGGGCGGTTTTTTCCTGTTTGGTCACTGAT
GCCTCCGTGTAAGGGGGATTTCTGTTCATGGGGGTAATGATACCGATGAAACGAGAGAGGATGCTCACGA
TACGGGTTACTGATGATGAACATGCCCGGTTACTGGAACGTTGTGAGGGTAAACAACTGGCGGTATGGAT
GCGGCGGGACCAGAGAAAAATCACTCAGGGTCAATGCCAGCGCTTCGTTAATACAGATGTAGGTGTTCCA
CAGGGTAGCCAGCAGCATCCTGCGATGCAGATCCGGAACATAATGGTGCAGGGCGCTGACTTCCGCGTTT
CCAGACTTTACGAAACACGGAAACCGAAGACCATTCATGTTGTTGCTCAGGTCGCAGACGTTTTGCAGCA
GCAGTCGCTTCACGTTCGCTCGCGTATCGGTGATTCATTCTGCTAACCAGTAAGGCAACCCCGCCAGCCT
AGCCGGGTCCTCAACGACAGGAGCACGATCATGCGCACCCGTGGCCAGGACCCAACGCTGCCCGAGATGC
GCCGCGTGCGGCTGCTGGAGATGGCGGACGCGATGGATATGTTCTGCCAAGGGTTGGTTTGCGCATTCAC
AGTTCTCCGCAAGAATTGATTGGCTCCAATTCTTGGAGTGGTGAATCCGTTAGCGAGGTGCCGCCGGCTT
CCATTCAGGTCGAGGTGGCCCGGCTCCATGCACCGCGACGCAACGCGGGGAGGCAGACAAGGTATAGGGC
GGCGCCTACAATCCATGCCAACCCGTTCCATGTGCTCGCCGAGGCGGCATAAATCGCCGTGACGATCAGC
GGTCCAATGATCGAAGTTAGGCTGGTAAGAGCCGCGAGCGATCCTTGAAGCTGTCCCTGATGGTCGTCAT
CTACCTGCCTGGACAGCATGGCCTGCAACGCGGGCATCCCGATGCCGCCGGAAGCGAGAAGAATCATAAT
GGGGAAGGCCATCCAGCCTCGCGTCGCGAACGCCAGCAAGACGTAGCCCAGCGCGTCGGCCGCCATGCCG
GCGATAATGGCCTGCTTCTCGCCGAAACGTTTGGTGGCGGGACCAGTGACGAAGGCTTGAGCGAGGGCGT
GCAAGATTCCGAATACCGCAAGCGACAGGCCGATCATCGTCGCGCTCCAGCGAAAGCGGTCCTCGCCGAA
AATGACCCAGAGCGCTGCCGGCACCTGTCCTACGAGTTGCATGATAAAGAAGACAGTCATAAGTGCGGCG
ACGATAGTCATGCCCCGCGCCCACCGGAAGGAGCTGACTGGGTTGAAGGCTCTCAAGGGCATCGGTCGAC
GCTCTCCCTTATGCGACTCCTGCATTAGGAAGCAGCCCAGTAGTAGGTTGAGGCCGTTGAGCACCGCCGC
CGCAAGGAATGGTGCATGCAAGGAGATGGCGCCCAACAGTCCCCCGGCCACGGGGCCTGCCACCATACCC
ACGCCGAAACAAGCGCTCATGAGCCCGAAGTGGCGAGCCCGATCTTCCCCATCGGTGATGTCGGCGATAT
AGGCGCCAGCAACCGCACCTGTGGCGCCGGTGATGCCGGCCACGATGCGTCCGGCGTAGAGGATCGAGAT
CTCGATCCCGCGAAATTAATACGACTCACTATAGGGAGACCACAACGGTTTCCCTCTAGTGCCGGCTCCG
GAGAGCTCTTTAATTAAGCGGCCGCCCTGCAGGACTCGAGTTCTAGAAATAATTTTGTTTAACTTTAAGA
AGGAGATATACATATGAAATCTTCTCACCATCACCATCACCATGGTTCTTCTATGAAAATCGAAGAAGGT
AAACTGGTAATCTGGATTAACGGCGATAAAGGCTATAACGGTCTCGCTGAAGTCGGTAAGAAATTCGAGA
AAGATACCGGAATTAAAGTCACCGTTGAGCATCCGGATAAACTGGAAGAGAAATTCCCACAGGTTGCGGC
AACTGGCGATGGCCCTGACATTATCTTCTGGGCACACGACCGCTTTGGTGGCTACGCTCAATCTGGCCTG
TTGGCTGAAATCACCCCGGACAAAGCGTTCCAGGACAAGCTGTATCCGTTTACCTGGGATGCCGTACGTT
ACAACGGCAAGCTGATTGCTTACCCGATCGCTGTTGAAGCGTTATCGCTGATTTATAACAAAGATCTGCT
GCCGAACCCGCCAAAAACCTGGGAAGAGATCCCGGCGCTGGATAAAGAACTGAAAGCGAAAGGTAAGAGC
GCGCTGATGTTCAACCTGCAAGAACCGTACTTCACCTGGCCGCTGATTGCTGCTGACGGGGGTTATGCGT
TCAAGTATGAAAACGGCAAGTACGACATTAAAGACGTGGGCGTGGATAACGCTGGCGCGAAAGCGGGTCT
GACCTTCCTGGTTGACCTGATTAAAAACAAACACATGAATGCAGACACCGATTACTCCATCGCAGAAGCT
GCCTTTAATAAAGGCGAAACAGCGATGACCATCAACGGCCCGTGGGCATGGTCCAACATCGACACCAGCA
AAGTGAATTATGGTGTAACGGTACTGCCGACCTTCAAGGGTCAACCATCCAAACCGTTCGTTGGCGTGCT
GAGCGCAGGTATTAACGCCGCCAGTCCGAACAAAGAGCTGGCAAAAGAGTTCCTCGAAAACTATCTGCTG
ACTGATGAAGGTCTGGAAGCGGTTAATAAAGACAAACCGCTGGGTGCCGTAGCGCTGAAGTCTTACGAGG
AAGAGTTGGCGAAAGATCCACGTATTGCCGCCACTATGGAAAACGCCCAGAAAGGTGAAATCATGCCGAA
CATCCCGCAGATGTCCGCTTTCTGGTATGCCGTGCGTACTGCGGTGATCAACGCCGCCAGCGGTCGTCAG
ACTGTCGATGAAGCCCTGAAAGACGCGCAGACTAATGGGATCGAGGAAAACCTGTACTTCCAATCCAATT
CGTGGCGTGAACTGATCGATGGTCATGAGAAACTGACCCGTCGTCAGTGCCATCAACAAGAGGCGGTGTG
GGAACTGCTGCACACCGAGGCGAGCTACATCCGTAAGCTGCGTGTGATCATTAACCTGTTCCTGTGCTGC
CTGCTGAACCTGCAGGAAAGCGGCCTGCTGTGCGAGGTTGAAGCGGAGCGTCTGTTTAGCAACATCCCGG
AGATTGCGCAACTGCATCGTCGTCTGTGGGCGAGCGTGATGGCGCCGGTTCTGGAAAAAGCGCGTCGTAC
CCGTGCGCTGCTGCAGCCGGGTGACTTCCTGAAGGGCTTCAAAATGTTTGGTAGCCTGTTTAAACCGTAC
ATCCGTTATTGCATGGAGGAAGAGGGCTGCATGGAGTACATGCGTGGTCTGCTGCGTGACAACGACCTGT
TCCGTGCGTATATTACCTGGGCGGAAAAGCACCCGCAGTGCCAACGTCTGAAACTGAGCGATATGCTGGC
GAAGCCGCACCAACGTCTGACCAAATATCCGCTGCTGCTGAAAAGCGTGCTGCGTAAGACCGAAGAGCCG
CGTGCGAAAGAAGCGGTGGTTGCGATGATCGGCAGCGTGGAGCGTTTCATTCACCACGTTAACGCGTGCA
TGCGTCAGCGTCAAGAACGTCAGCGTCTGGCGGCGGTGGTTAGCCGTATCGACGCGTACGAAGTGGTTGA
GAGCAGCAGCGACGAAGTTGATAAGCTGCTGAAAGAGTTTCTGCACCTGGATCTGACCGCGCCGATTCCG
GGTGCGAGCCCGGAAGAAACCCGTCAACTGCTGCTGGAAGGCAGCCTGCGTATGAAAGAGGGTAAAGACA
GCAAGATGGATGTGTATTGCTTCCTGTTTACCGACCTGCTGCTGGTGACCAAGGCGGTTAAGAAAGCGGA
ACGTACCCGTGTTATCCGTCCGCCGCTGCTGGTTGACAAAATTGTTTGCCGTGAACTGCGTGATCCGGGC
AGCTTCCTGCTGATCTACCTGAACGAGTTTCACAGCGCGGTGGGTGCGTATACCTTTCAGGCGAGCGGTC
AAGCGCTGTGCCGTGGTTGGGTTGACACCATTTACAACGCGCAGAACCAACTGCAACAACTGCGTGCGCA
GGAACCGCCGGGTAGCCAGCAACCGCTGCAGAGCCTGGAAGAGGAAGAGGATGAGCAAGAAGAGGAAGAG
GAAGAGGAAGAAGAGGAAGAAGAAGGCGAAGACAGCGGCACCAGCGCGGCGAGCAGCCCGACCTAATAAT
TGGAAGTGGATAACGGATCCGCGATCGCGGCGCGCCACCTGGTGGCCGGCCGGTACCACGCGTGCGCGCT
GATCCGGCTGCTAACAAAGCCCGAAAGGAAGCTGAGTTGGCTGCTGCCACCGCTGAGCAATAACTAGCAT
AACCCCTTGGGGCCTCTAAACGGGTCTTGAGGGGTTTTTTGCTGAAAGGAGGAACTATATCCGGATATCC
ACAGGACGGGTGTGGTCGCCATGATCGCGTAGTCGATAGTGGCTCCAAGTAGCGAAGCGAGCAGGACTGG
GCGGCGGCCAAAGCGGTCGGACAGTGCTCCGAGAACGGGTGCGCATAGAAATTGCATCAACGCATATAGC
GCTAGCAGCACGCCATAGTGACTGGCGATGCTGTCGGAATGGACGATATCCCGCAAGAGGCCCGGCAGTA
CCGGCATAACCAAGCCTATGCCTACAGCATCCAGGGTGACGGTGCCGAGGATGACGATGAGCGCATTGTT
AGATTTCATACACGGTGCCTGACTGCGTTAGCAATTTAACTGTGATAAACTACCGCATTAAAGCTTATCG
ATGATAAGCTGTCAAACATGAGAA
Features (pLannotate 1.2.2; 17 found; start..end, strand, type, name):
    104..208     +  promoter       AmpR promoter: bla
    209..1069    +  CDS            AmpR: β-lactamase; bla; confers resistance to ampicillin, carbenicillin, and related antibiotics
   1240..1828    +  rep_origin     ori: high-copy-number ColE1/pMB1/pBR322/pUC origin of replication
   2014..2153    -  misc_feature   bom: basis of mobility region from pBR322
   2255..2446    -  CDS            rop: Rop protein, which maintains plasmids at low copy number; rop
   2463..2843    +  CDS            YPB1_ECOLX: Protein predicted: Swiss-Prot protein existence level 4. From Escherichia coli.
   3085..3985    -  CDS            TcR (fragment): tetracycline efflux protein; tet; confers resistance to tetracycline
   4007..4025    +  promoter       T7 promoter: promoter for bacteriophage T7 RNA polymerase
   4114..4136    +  RBS            RBS: efficient ribosome binding site from bacteriophage T7 gene 10 (Olins and Rangwala, 1989)
   4156..4173    +  CDS            6xHis: 6xHis affinity tag
   4183..5283    +  CDS            MBP: maltose binding protein from E. coli; malE (mutated); This version of the gene does not encode a signal sequence, so MBP will remain in the cytosol.
   5296..5312    +  CDS            TEV site (fragment): tobacco etch virus (TEV) protease recognition and cleavage site
   5317..6573    +  CDS            PLEKHG5 (fragment): PKHG5_HUMAN - Also known as KIAA0720. Experimental evidence at protein level: Swiss-Prot protein existence level 1. Functions as a guanine exchange factor (GEF) for RAB26 and thus regulates autophagy of synaptic vesicles in axon terminal of motoneurons (By similarity). Involved in the control of neuronal cell differentiation (PubMed:11704860). Plays a role in angiogenesis through regulation of endothelial cells chemotaxis. Affects also the migration, adhesion, and matrix/bone degradation in macrophages and osteoclasts (PubMed:23777631). From Homo sapiens (Human).
   6657..6706    +  CDS            SET1 (fragment): solubility-enhancement tag derived from T7 phage gene 10B
   6714..6761    +  terminator     T7 terminator: transcription terminator for bacteriophage T7 RNA polymerase
   6787..7079    -  CDS            TcR (fragment): tetracycline efflux protein; tet; confers resistance to tetracycline
   7127..7155    -  promoter       tet promoter: E. coli promoter for tetracycline efflux protein gene
