[The description below was written by a language model from this plasmid's Addgene catalogue record and pLannotate feature annotations shown in this document.]
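Description:
pMBP-HsSyx-375-792 is a bacterial expression plasmid of about 7.2 kb, built on the pET His6 MBP TEV LIC (2M-T) backbone for producing a fragment of the human RhoGEF Syx (PLEKHG5) in E. coli. It carries a ColE1/pBR322-type origin together with the rop gene and the bom region, consistent with its listing as a low-copy plasmid, and is selected with ampicillin through the bla gene. The feature table also shows interrupted fragments of the tetracycline resistance gene and its promoter flanking the expression cassette. These are non-functional remnants of the pBR322-derived scaffold.

The expression cassette is driven by a T7 promoter followed by the phage T7 gene 10 ribosome binding site, so it requires a host that supplies T7 RNA polymerase, and it ends at a T7 terminator. No lac operator or lacI gene is annotated. The open reading frame encodes an N-terminal His6 tag, mature maltose binding protein lacking its signal sequence (so the fusion stays cytosolic), a short linker, a TEV protease cleavage site and then residues 375–792 of human Syx isoform c. The 1254 bp insert derives from synthetic DNA codon-optimised for E. coli, with the first residues rebuilt from oligonucleotides, and was placed at the SspI site, which was destroyed. A short annotated match to a T7 gene 10B solubility tag lies downstream of the insert, before the terminator, and is probably backbone sequence rather than part of the protein.

MBP is intended to aid solubility, His6 allows affinity purification, and TEV cleavage releases the Syx fragment. The plasmid was made for work on the biochemical characterisation and computational simulation of Syx, a RhoGEF implicated in glioblastoma.
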