Addgene plasmid #179291: pMBP-HsSyx-375-792
Purpose: E. coli expression plasmid (T7 promoter) for expression-optimized DNA of human Syx (aa 375-792) with N-terminal His6 + mature maltose binding protein + TEV protease cleavage site
Depositing lab: Debra Hansen. Depositing organization: Arizona State University. Publication: Characterization and computational simulation of human Syx, a RhoGEF implicated in glioblastoma. Boyd RJ, Olson TL, Zook JD, Stein D, Aceves M, Lin WH, Craciunescu FM, Hansen DT, Anastasiadis PZ, Singharoy A, Fromme P. FASEB J. 2022 Jul;36(7):e22378. doi: 10.1096/fj.202101808RR. PubMed 35639414.
Backbone
  Vector backbone: pET His6 MBP TEV LIC (2M-T) Addgene # 2970
  Backbone manufacturer: Addgene
  Backbone size w/o insert (bp): 5913
  Total vector size (bp): 7167
  Modifications to backbone: none
  Vector type: Bacterial Expression
Growth in bacteria
  Bacterial resistance: Ampicillin, 100 μg/mL
  Growth temperature: 37°C
  Growth strain: DH5alpha
  Copy number: Low Copy
Gene/Insert
  Gene/Insert name: Syx (alt names: synectin-binding guanine exchange factor; pleckstrin homology domain-containing family G member 5 isoform c; PLEKHG5; CMTRIC; DSMA4; GEF720; Tech)
  Species: H. sapiens (human)
  Insert size (bp): 1254
  Mutation: residues 375-792 from accession number NP_001036128.1; optimized DNA sequence
  GenBank ID: NP_001036128.1
  Promoter: T7
  Tag / fusion protein: His6 + mature maltose binding protein + TEV protease cleavage site (N terminal on backbone)
  Cloning method: Restriction Enzyme; 5′ cloning site SspI (destroyed during cloning); 3′ cloning site SspI (destroyed during cloning)
  Sequencing primers: 5′ MBPFOR, GATGTCCGCTTTCTGGTATGC; 3′ T7 Terminal, GCTAGTTATTGCTCAGCGG
Resource information
  A portion of this plasmid was derived from a plasmid made by: The insert had been ordered from GenScript as an E. coli expression-optimized synthetic DNA.
Terms and licenses: Academic/Nonprofit Terms; Industry Terms: Not Available to Industry
Depositor comments: Protein sequence is MKSS + HHHHHH + GSS + maltose binding protein (aa 27-393 of AAB59056) + NGIE + TEV protease cleavage (ENLYFQ*S; * = cleavage site) + N + human Syx (synectin-binding guanine exchange factor; aa 375-792 from accession number NP_001036128.1; DNA for residues 375-392 was generated by oligonucleotides using optimal codons). Confers ampicillin-resistance. Backbone vector is pET His6 MBP TEV LIC (2M-T) Addgene # 29708. This plasmid is mentioned in Fig. S3 of the 2021 bioRxiv paper. Construct design by Ryan Boyd and Debra T. Hansen. Cloning by Felicia M. Craciunescu. Preprint: Boyd et al., bioRxiv 2021.08.26.457821, https://doi.org/10.1101/2021.08.26.457821
How to cite: pMBP-HsSyx-375-792 was a gift from Debra Hansen (Addgene plasmid # 179291 ; http://n2t.net/addgene:179291 ; RRID:Addgene_179291)
